>Addgene plasmid #107557 | pTE4567 | depositor full sequence | sequence record 202839 | pTE4567 sequence 9662 bps
GACGGATCGGGAGATCTCCCGATCCCCTATGGTGCACTCTCAGTACAATCTGCTCTGATGCCGCATAGTT
AAGCCAGTATCTGCTCCCTGCTTGTGTGTTGGAGGTCGCTGAGTAGTGCGCGAGCAAAATTTAAGCTACA
ACAAGGCAAGGCTTGACCGACAATTGCATGAAGAATCTGCTTAGGGTTAGGCGTTTTGCGCTGCTTCGCG
ATGTACGGGCCAGATATACGCGTTGACATTGATTATTGACTAGTTATTAATAGTAATCAATTACGGGGTC
ATTAGTTCATAGCCCATATATGGAGTTCCGCGTTACATAACTTACGGTAAATGGCCCGCCTGGCTGACCG
CCCAACGACCCCCGCCCATTGACGTCAATAATGACGTATGTTCCCATAGTAACGCCAATAGGGACTTTCC
ATTGACGTCAATGGGTGGAGTATTTACGGTAAACTGCCCACTTGGCAGTACATCAAGTGTATCATATGCC
AAGTACGCCCCCTATTGACGTCAATGACGGTAAATGGCCCGCCTGGCATTATGCCCAGTACATGACCTTA
TGGGACTTTCCTACTTGGCAGTACATCTACGTATTAGTCATCGCTATTACCATGGTGATGCGGTTTTGGC
AGTACATCAATGGGCGTGGATAGCGGTTTGACTCACGGGGATTTCCAAGTCTCCACCCCATTGACGTCAA
TGGGAGTTTGTTTTGGCACCAAAATCAACGGGACTTTCCAAAATGTCGTAACAACTCCGCCCCATTGACG
CAAATGGGCGGTAGGCGTGTACGGTGGGAGGTCTATATAAGCAGAGCTCTCTGGCTAACTAGAGAACCCA
CTGCTTACTGGCTTATCGAAATTAATACGACTCACTATAGGGAGACCCAAGCTGGCTAGCGTTTAAACTT
AAGCTTGGTACCGCCACCATGCTGTTCCAGGACTTTACCCACCTGTATCCACTGTCCAAGACAGTGAGAT
TTGAGCTGAAGCCCATCGATAGGACCCTGGAGCACATCCACGCCAAGAACTTCCTGTCTCAGGACGAGAC
AATGGCCGATATGCACCAGAAGGTGAAAGTGATCCTGGACGATTACCACCGCGACTTCATCGCCGATATG
ATGGGCGAGGTGAAGCTGACCAAGCTGGCCGAGTTCTATGACGTGTACCTGAAGTTTCGGAAGAACCCAA
AGGACGATGAGCTGCAGAAGCAGCTGAAGGATCTGCAGGCCGTGCTGAGAAAGGAGATCGTGAAGCCCAT
CGGCAATGGCGGCAAGTATAAGGCCGGCTACGACAGGCTGTTCGGCGCCAAGCTGTTTAAGGACGGCAAG
GAGCTGGGCGATCTGGCCAAGTTCGTGATCGCACAGGAGGGAGAGAGCTCCCCAAAGCTGGCCCACCTGG
CCCACTTCGAGAAGTTTTCCACCTATTTCACAGGCTTTCACGATAACCGGAAGAATATGTATTCTGACGA
GGATAAGCACACCGCCATCGCCTACCGCCTGATCCACGAGAACCTGCCCCGGTTTATCGACAATCTGCAG
ATCCTGACCACAATCAAGCAGAAGCACTCTGCCCTGTACGATCAGATCATCAACGAGCTGACCGCCAGCG
GCCTGGACGTGTCTCTGGCCAGCCACCTGGATGGCTATCACAAGCTGCTGACACAGGAGGGCATCACCGC
CTACAATACACTGCTGGGAGGAATCTCCGGAGAGGCAGGCTCTCCTAAGATCCAGGGCATCAACGAGCTG
ATCAATTCTCACCACAACCAGCACTGCCACAAGAGCGAGAGAATCGCCAAGCTGAGGCCACTGCACAAGC
AGATCCTGTCCGACGGCATGAGCGTGTCCTTCCTGCCCTCTAAGTTTGCCGACGATAGCGAGATGTGCCA
GGCCGTGAACGAGTTCTATCGCCACTACGCCGACGTGTTCGCCAAGGTGCAGAGCCTGTTCGACGGCTTT
GACGATCACCAGAAGGATGGCATCTACGTGGAGCACAAGAACCTGAATGAGCTGTCCAAGCAGGCCTTCG
GCGACTTTGCACTGCTGGGACGCGTGCTGGACGGATACTATGTGGATGTGGTGAATCCAGAGTTCAACGA
GCGGTTTGCCAAGGCCAAGACCGACAATGCCAAGGCCAAGCTGACAAAGGAGAAGGATAAGTTCATCAAG
GGCGTGCACTCCCTGGCCTCTCTGGAGCAGGCCATCGAGCACTATACCGCAAGGCACGACGATGAGAGCG
TGCAGGCAGGCAAGCTGGGACAGTACTTCAAGCACGGCCTGGCCGGAGTGGACAACCCCATCCAGAAGAT
CCACAACAATCACAGCACCATCAAGGGCTTTCTGGAGAGGGAGCGCCCTGCAGGAGAGAGAGCCCTGCCA
AAGATCAAGTCCGGCAAGAATCCTGAGATGACACAGCTGAGGCAGCTGAAGGAGCTGCTGGATAACGCCC
TGAATGTGGCCCACTTCGCCAAGCTGCTGACCACAAAGACCACACTGGACAATCAGGATGGCAACTTCTA
TGGCGAGTTTGGCGTGCTGTACGACGAGCTGGCCAAGATCCCCACCCTGTATAACAAGGTGAGAGATTAC
CTGAGCCAGAAGCCTTTCTCCACCGAGAAGTACAAGCTGAACTTTGGCAATCCAACACTGCTGAATGGCT
GGGACCTGAACAAGGAGAAGGATAATTTCGGCGTGATCCTGCAGAAGGACGGCTGCTACTATCTGGCCCT
GCTGGACAAGGCCCACAAGAAGGTGTTTGATAACGCCCCTAATACAGGCAAGAGCATCTATCAGAAGATG
ATCTATAAGTACCTGGAGGTGAGGAAGCAGTTCCCCAAGGTGTTCTTTTCCAAGGAGGCCATCGCCATCA
ACTACCACCCTTCTAAGGAGCTGGTGGAGATCAAGGACAAGGGCCGGCAGAGATCCGACGATGAGCGCCT
GAAGCTGTATCGGTTTATCCTGGAGTGTCTGAAGATCCACCCTAAGTACGATAAGAAGTTCGAGGGCGCC
ATCGGCGACATCCAGCTGTTTAAGAAGGATAAGAAGGGCAGAGAGGTGCCAATCAGCGAGAAGGACCTGT
TCGATAAGATCAACGGCATCTTTTCTAGCAAGCCTAAGCTGGAGATGGAGGACTTCTTTATCGGCGAGTT
CAAGAGGTATAACCCAAGCCAGGACCTGGTGGATCAGTATAATATCTACAAGAAGATCGACTCCAACGAT
AATCGCAAGAAGGAGAATTTCTACAACAATCACCCCAAGTTTAAGAAGGATCTGGTGCGGTACTATTACG
AGTCTATGTGCAAGCACGAGGAGTGGGAGGAGAGCTTCGAGTTTTCCAAGAAGCTGCAGGACATCGGCTG
TTACGTGGATGTGAACGAGCTGTTTACCGAGATCGAGACACGGAGACTGAATTATAAGATCTCCTTCTGC
AACATCAATGCCGACTACATCGATGAGCTGGTGGAGCAGGGCCAGCTGTATCTGTTCCAGATCTACAACA
AGGACTTTTCCCCAAAGGCCCACGGCAAGCCCAATCTGCACACCCTGTACTTCAAGGCCCTGTTTTCTGA
GGACAACCTGGCCGATCCTATCTATAAGCTGAATGGCGAGGCCCAGATCTTCTACAGAAAGGCCTCCCTG
GACATGAACGAGACAACAATCCACAGGGCCGGCGAGGTGCTGGAGAACAAGAATCCCGATAATCCTAAGA
AGAGACAGTTCGTGTACGACATCATCAAGGATAAGAGGTACACACAGGACAAGTTCATGCTGCACGTGCC
AATCACCATGAACTTTGGCGTGCAGGGCATGACAATCAAGGAGTTCAATAAGAAGGTGAACCAGTCTATC
CAGCAGTATGACGAGGTGAACGTGATCGGCATCGATCGGGGCGAGAGACACCTGCTGTACCTGACCGTGA
TCAATAGCAAGGGCGAGATCCTGGAGCAGTGTTCCCTGAACGACATCACCACAGCCTCTGCCAATGGCAC
ACAGATGACCACACCTTACCACAAGATCCTGGATAAGAGGGAGATCGAGCGCCTGAACGCCCGGGTGGGA
TGGGGCGAGATCGAGACAATCAAGGAGCTGAAGTCTGGCTATCTGAGCCACGTGGTGCACCAGATCAGCC
AGCTGATGCTGAAGTACAACGCCATCGTGGTGCTAGCGGACCTGAATTTCGGCTTTAAGAGGGGCCGCTT
TAAGGTGGAGAAGCAGATCTATCAGAACTTCGAGAATGCCCTGATCAAGAAGCTGAACCACCTGGTGCTG
AAGGACAAGGCCGACGATGAGATCGGCTCTTACAAGAATGCCCTGCAGCTGACCAACAATTTCACAGATC
TGAAGAGCATCGGCAAGCAGACCGGCTTCCTGTTTTATGTGCCCGCCTGGAACACCTCTAAGATCGACCC
TGAGACAGGCTTTGTGGATCTGCTGAAGCCAAGATACGAGAACATCGCCCAGAGCCAGGCCTTCTTTGGC
AAGTTCGACAAGATCTGCTATAATGCCGACAAGGATTACTTCGAGTTTCACATCGACTACGCCAAGTTTA
CCGATAAGGCCAAGAATAGCCGCCAGATCTGGACAATCTGTTCCCACGGCGACAAGCGGTACGTGTACGA
TAAGACAGCCAACCAGAATAAGGGCGCCGCCAAGGGCATCAACGTGAATGATGAGCTGAAGTCCCTGTTC
GCCCGCCACCACATCAACGAGAAGCAGCCCAACCTGGTCATGGACATCTGCCAGAACAATGATAAGGAGT
TTCACAAGTCTCTGATGTACCTGCTGAAAACCCTGCTGGCCCTGCGGTACAGCAACGCCTCCTCTGACGA
GGATTTCATCCTGTCCCCCGTGGCAAACGACGAGGGCGTGTTCTTTAATAGCGCCCTGGCCGACGATACA
CAGCCTCAGAATGCCGATGCCAACGGCGCCTACCACATCGCCCTGAAGGGCCTGTGGCTGCTGAATGAGC
TGAAGAACTCCGACGATCTGAACAAGGTGAAGCTGGCCATCGACAATCAGACCTGGCTGAATTTCGCCCA
GAACAGGAAAAGGCCGGCGGCCACGAAAAAGGCCGGCCAGGCAAAAAAGAAAAAGGGATCCTACCCATAC
GATGTTCCAGATTACGCTTATCCCTACGACGTGCCTGATTATGCATACCCATATGATGTCCCCGACTATG
CCTAAGAATTCTGCAGATATCCAGCACAGTGGCGGCCGCTCGAGTCTAGAGGGCCCGTTTAAACCCGCTG
ATCAGCCTCGACTGTGCCTTCTAGTTGCCAGCCATCTGTTGTTTGCCCCTCCCCCGTGCCTTCCTTGACC
CTGGAAGGTGCCACTCCCACTGTCCTTTCCTAATAAAATGAGGAAATTGCATCGCATTGTCTGAGTAGGT
GTCATTCTATTCTGGGGGGTGGGGTGGGGCAGGACAGCAAGGGGGAGGATTGGGAAGACAATAGCAGGCA
TGCTGGGGATGCGGTGGGCTCTATGGCTTCTGAGGCGGAAAGAACCAGCTGGGGCTCTAGGGGGTATCCC
C
[124 nt withheld, positions 5532-5655]
C
[91 nt withheld, positions 5657-5747]
A
[49 nt withheld, positions 5749-5797]
CCTTTGACGTTGGAGTCCACGTTCTTT
[37 nt withheld, positions 5825-5861]
ACCCTATCTCGGTCTATTCTTTTGATTTATAAGGGATTTTGCCGATTTCGGCCTATTGGTTAAAAAATGA
GCTGATTTAACAAAAATTTAACGCGAATTAATTCTGTGGAATGTGTGTCAGTTAGGGTGTGGAAAGTCCC
CAGGCTCCCCAGCAGGCAGAAGTATGCAAAGCATGCATCTCAATTAGTCAGCAACCAGGTGTGGAAAGTC
CCCAGGCTCCCCAGCAGGCAGAAGTATGCAAAGCATGCATCTCAATTAGTCAGCAACCATAGTCCCGCCC
CTAACTCCGCCCATCCCGCCCCTAACTCCGCCCAGTTCCGCCCATTCTCCGCCCCATGGCTGACTAATTT
TTTTTATTTATGCAGAGGCCGAGGCCGCCTCTGCCTCTGAGCTATTCCAGAAGTAGTGAGGAGGCTTTTT
TGGAGGCCTAGGCTTTTGCAAAAAGCTCCCGGGAGCTTGTATATCCATTTTCGGATCTGATCAAGAGACA
GGATGAGGATCGTTTCGCATGATTGAACAAGATGGATTGCACGCAGGTTCTCCGGCCGCTTGGGTGGAGA
GGCTATTCGGCTATGACTGGGCACAACAGACAATCGGCTGCTCTGATGCCGCCGTGTTCCGGCTGTCAGC
GCAGGGGCGCCCGGTTCTTTTTGTCAAGACCGACCTGTCCGGTGCCCTGAATGAACTGCAGGACGAGGCA
GCGCGGCTATCGTGGCTGGCCACGACGGGCGTTCCTTGCGCAGCTGTGCTCGACGTTGTCACTGAAGCGG
GAAGGGACTGGCTGCTATTGGGCGAAGTGCCGGGGCAGGATCTCCTGTCATCTCACCTTGCTCCTGCCGA
GAAAGTATCCATCATGGCTGATGCAATGCGGCGGCTGCATACGCTTGATCCGGCTACCTGCCCATTCGAC
CACCAAGCGAAACATCGCATCGAGCGAGCACGTACTCGGATGGAAGCCGGTCTTGTCGATCAGGATGATC
TGGACGAAGAGCATCAGGGGCTCGCGCCAGCCGAACTGTTCGCCAGGCTCAAGGCGCGCATGCCCGACGG
CGAGGATCTCGTCGTGACCCATGGCGATGCCTGCTTGCCGAATATCATGGTGGAAAATGGCCGCTTTTCT
GGATTCATCGACTGTGGCCGGCTGGGTGTGGCGGACCGCTATCAGGACATAGCGTTGGCTACCCGTGATA
TTGCTGAAGAGCTTGGCGGCGAATGGGCTGACCGCTTCCTCGTGCTTTACGGTATCGCCGCTCCCGATTC
GCAGCGCATCGCCTTCTATCGCCTTCTTGACGAGTTCTTCTGAGCGGGACTCTGGGGTTCGAAATGACCG
ACCAAGCGACGCCCAACCTGCCATCACGAGATTTCGATTCCACCGCCGCCTTCTATGAAAGGTTGGGCTT
CGGAATCGTTTTCCGGGACGCCGGCTGGATGATCCTCCAGCGCGGGGATCTCATGCTGGAGTTCTTCGCC
CACCCCAACTTGTTTATTGCAGCTTATAATGGTTACAAATAAAGCAATAGCATCACAAATTTCACAAATA
AAGCATTTTTTTCACTGCATTCTAGTTGTGGTTTGTCCAAACTCATCAATGTATCTTATCATGTCTGTAT
ACCGTCGACCTCTAGCTAGAGCTTGGCGTAATCATGGTCATAGCTGTTTCCTGTGTGAAATTGTTATCCG
CTCACAATTCCACACAACATACGAGCCGGAAGCATAAAGTGTAAAGCCTGGGGTGCCTAATGAGTGAGCT
AACTCACATTAATTGCGTTGCGCTCACTGCCCGCTTTCCAGTCGGGAAACCTGTCGTGCCAGCTGCATTA
ATGAATCGGCCAACGCGCGGGGAGAGGCGGTTTGCGTATTGGGCGCTCTTCCGCTTCCTCGCTCACTGAC
TCGCTGCGCTCGGTCGTTCGGCTGCGGCGAGCGGTATCAGCTCACTCAAAGGCGGTAATACGGTTATCCA
CAGAATCAGGGGATAACGCAGGAAAGAACATGTGAGCAAAAGGCCAGCAAAAGGCCAGGAACCGTAAAAA
GGCCGCGTTGCTGGCGTTTTTCCATAGGCTCCGCCCCCCTGACGAGCATCACAAAAATCGACGCTCAAGT
CAGAGGTGGCGAAACCCGACAGGACTATAAAGATACCAGGCGTTTCCCCCTGGAAGCTCCCTCGTGCGCT
CTCCTGTTCCGACCCTGCCGCTTACCGGATACCTGTCCGCCTTTCTCCCTTCGGGAAGCGTGGCGCTTTC
TCATAGCTCACGCTGTAGGTATCTCAGTTCGGTGTAGGTCGTTCGCTCCAAGCTGGGCTGTGTGCACGAA
CCCCCCGTTCAGCCCGACCGCTGCGCCTTATCCGGTAACTATCGTCTTGAGTCCAACCCGGTAAGACACG
ACTTATCGCCACTGGCAGCAGCCACTGGTAACAGGATTAGCAGAGCGAGGTATGTAGGCGGTGCTACAGA
GTTCTTGAAGTGGTGGCCTAACTACGGCTACACTAGAAGAACAGTATTTGGTATCTGCGCTCTGCTGAAG
CCAGTTACCTTCGGAAAAAGAGTTGGTAGCTCTTGATCCGGCAAACAAACCACCGCTGGTAGCGGTTTTT
TTGTTTGCAAGCAGCAGATTACGCGCAGAAAAAAAGGATCTCAAGAAGATCCTTTGATCTTTTCTACGGG
GTCTGACGCTCAGTGGAACGAAAACTCACGTTAAGGGATTTTGGTCATGAGATTATCAAAAAGGATCTTC
ACCTAGATCCTTTTAAATTAAAAATGAAGTTTTAAATCAATCTAAAGTATATATGAGTAAACTTGGTCTG
ACAGTTACCAATGCTTAATCAGTGAGGCACCTATCTCAGCGATCTGTCTATTTCGTTCATCCATAGTTGC
CTGACTCCCCGTCGTGTAGATAACTACGATACGGGAGGGCTTACCATCTGGCCCCAGTGCTGCAATGATA
CCGCGAGACCCACGCTCACCGGCTCCAGATTTATCAGCAATAAACCAGCCAGCCGGAAGGGCCGAGCGCA
GAAGTGGTCCTGCAACTTTATCCGCCTCCATCCAGTCTATTAATTGTTGCCGGGAAGCTAGAGTAAGTAG
TTCGCCAGTTAATAGTTTGCGCAACGTTGTTGCCATTGCTACAGGCATCGTGGTGTCACGCTCGTCGTTT
GGTATGGCTTCATTCAGCTCCGGTTCCCAACGATCAAGGCGAGTTACATGATCCCCCATGTTGTGCAAAA
AAGCGGTTAGCTCCTTCGGTCCTCCGATCGTTGTCAGAAGTAAGTTGGCCGCAGTGTTATCACTCATGGT
TATGGCAGCACTGCATAATTCTCTTACTGTCATGCCATCCGTAAGATGCTTTTCTGTGACTGGTGAGTAC
TCAACCAAGTCATTCTGAGAATAGTGTATGCGGCGACCGAGTTGCTCTTGCCCGGCGTCAATACGGGATA
ATACCGCGCCACATAGCAGAACTTTAAAAGTGCTCATCATTGGAAAACGTTCTTCGGGGCGAAAACTCTC
AAGGATCTTACCGCTGTTGAGATCCAGTTCGATGTAACCCACTCGTGCACCCAACTGATCTTCAGCATCT
TTTACTTTCACCAGCGTTTCTGGGTGAGCAAAAACAGGAAGGCAAAATGCCGCAAAAAAGGGAATAAGGG
CGACACGGAAATGTTGAATACTCATACTCTTCCTTTTTCAATATTATTGAAGCATTTATCAGGGTTATTG
TCTCATGAGCGGATACATATTTGAATGTATTTAGAAAAATAAACAAATAGGGGTTCCGCGCACATTTCCC
CGAAAAGTGCCACCTGACGTC
Features (pLannotate 1.2.2; 22 found; start..end, strand, type, name):
     28..80      -  misc_feature   bom (fragment): basis of mobility region from pBR322
    235..614     +  enhancer       CMV enhancer: human cytomegalovirus immediate early enhancer
    615..818     +  promoter       CMV promoter: human cytomegalovirus (CMV) immediate early promoter
    814..847     +  LTR            5' LTR (truncated) (fragment): truncated 5' long terminal repeat (LTR) from HIV-1
    863..881     +  promoter       T7 promoter: promoter for bacteriophage T7 RNA polymerase
   3117..3133    +  CDS            SUMO3 (fragment): human small ubiquitin-related modifier 3
   5048..5095    +  CDS            nucleoplasmin NLS: bipartite nuclear localization signal from nucleoplasmin
   5102..5182    +  CDS            3xHA: three tandem HA epitope tags
   5262..5486    +  polyA_signal   bGH poly(A) signal: bovine growth hormone polyadenylation signal
   5490..5511    +  promoter       SV40 promoter (fragment): SV40 enhancer and early promoter
   5532..5960    +  rep_origin     f1 ori (sequence partly withheld): f1 bacteriophage origin of replication; arrow indicates direction of (+) strand synthesis
   5974..6303    +  promoter       SV40 promoter: SV40 enhancer and early promoter
   6370..7161    +  CDS            neo: KKA2_KLEPN - Also known as kan, nptII. Experimental evidence at protein level: Swiss-Prot protein existence level 1. Resistance to kanamycin, neomycin, paromomycin, ribostamycin, butirosin and gentamicin B. From Klebsiella pneumoniae.
   7185..7343    +  CDS            ble (fragment): BLE_KLEPN - Experimental evidence at protein level: Swiss-Prot protein existence level 1. Binding protein with a strong affinity to the bleomycin family of antibiotics. Binds to CL990; an antimitotic-antibiotic compound. From Klebsiella pneumoniae.
   7338..7459    +  polyA_signal   SV40 poly(A) signal: SV40 polyadenylation signal
   7532..7548    -  protein_bind   lac operator: The lac repressor binds to the lac operator to inhibit transcription in E. coli. This inhibition can be relieved by adding lactose or isopropyl-β-D-thiogalactopyranoside (IPTG). lac repressor encoded by lacI
   7556..7586    -  promoter       lac promoter: promoter for the E. coli lac operon
   7601..7622    -  protein_bind   CAP binding site: CAP binding activates transcription in the presence of cAMP. E. coli catabolite activator protein
   7635..7727    -  CDS            lacI (fragment): lac repressor; lacI; The lac repressor binds to the lac operator to inhibit transcription in E. coli. This inhibition can be relieved by adding lactose or isopropyl-β-D-thiogalactopyranoside (IPTG).
   7910..8495    -  rep_origin     ori: high-copy-number ColE1/pMB1/pBR322/pUC origin of replication
   8666..9526    -  CDS            AmpR: β-lactamase; bla; confers resistance to ampicillin, carbenicillin, and related antibiotics
   9527..9631    -  promoter       AmpR promoter: bla
