>Addgene plasmid #107557 | pTE4567 | addgene full sequence | sequence record 207247 | Addgene NGS Result
GACGGATCGGGAGATCTCCCGATCCCCTATGGTGCACTCTCAGTACAATCTGCTCTGATGCCGCATAGTT
AAGCCAGTATCTGCTCCCTGCTTGTGTGTTGGAGGTCGCTGAGTAGTGCGCGAGCAAAATTTAAGCTACA
ACAAGGCAAGGCTTGACCGACAATTGCATGAAGAATCTGCTTAGGGTTAGGCGTTTTGCGCTGCTTCGCG
ATGTACGGGCCAGATATACGCGTTGACATTGATTATTGACTAGTTATTAATAGTAATCAATTACGGGGTC
ATTAGTTCATAGCCCATATATGGAGTTCCGCGTTACATAACTTACGGTAAATGGCCCGCCTGGCTGACCG
CCCAACGACCCCCGCCCATTGACGTCAATAATGACGTATGTTCCCATAGTAACGCCAATAGGGACTTTCC
ATTGACGTCAATGGGTGGAGTATTTACGGTAAACTGCCCACTTGGCAGTACATCAAGTGTATCATATGCC
AAGTACGCCCCCTATTGACGTCAATGACGGTAAATGGCCCGCCTGGCATTATGCCCAGTACATGACCTTA
TGGGACTTTCCTACTTGGCAGTACATCTACGTATTAGTCATCGCTATTACCATGGTGATGCGGTTTTGGC
AGTACATCAATGGGCGTGGATAGCGGTTTGACTCACGGGGATTTCCAAGTCTCCACCCCATTGACGTCAA
TGGGAGTTTGTTTTGGCACCAAAATCAACGGGACTTTCCAAAATGTCGTAACAACTCCGCCCCATTGACG
CAAATGGGCGGTAGGCGTGTACGGTGGGAGGTCTATATAAGCAGAGCTCTCTGGCTAACTAGAGAACCCA
CTGCTTACTGGCTTATCGAAATTAATACGACTCACTATAGGGAGACCCAAGCTGGCTAGCGTTTAAACTT
AAGCTTGGTACCGCCACCATGCTGTTCCAGGACTTTACCCACCTGTATCCACTGTCCAAGACAGTGAGAT
TTGAGCTGAAGCCCATCGATAGGACCCTGGAGCACATCCACGCCAAGAACTTCCTGTCTCAGGACGAGAC
AATGGCCGATATGCACCAGAAGGTGAAAGTGATCCTGGACGATTACCACCGCGACTTCATCGCCGATATG
ATGGGCGAGGTGAAGCTGACCAAGCTGGCCGAGTTCTATGACGTGTACCTGAAGTTTCGGAAGAACCCAA
AGGACGATGAGCTGCAGAAGCAGCTGAAGGATCTGCAGGCCGTGCTGAGAAAGGAGATCGTGAAGCCCAT
CGGCAATGGCGGCAAGTATAAGGCCGGCTACGACAGGCTGTTCGGCGCCAAGCTGTTTAAGGACGGCAAG
GAGCTGGGCGATCTGGCCAAGTTCGTGATCGCACAGGAGGGAGAGAGCTCCCCAAAGCTGGCCCACCTGG
CCCACTTCGAGAAGTTTTCCACCTATTTCACAGGCTTTCACGATAACCGGAAGAATATGTATTCTGACGA
GGATAAGCACACCGCCATCGCCTACCGCCTGATCCACGAGAACCTGCCCCGGTTTATCGACAATCTGCAG
ATCCTGACCACAATCAAGCAGAAGCACTCTGCCCTGTACGATCAGATCATCAACGAGCTGACCGCCAGCG
GCCTGGACGTGTCTCTGGCCAGCCACCTGGATGGCTATCACAAGCTGCTGACACAGGAGGGCATCACCGC
CTACAATACACTGCTGGGAGGAATCTCCGGAGAGGCAGGCTCTCCTAAGATCCAGGGCATCAACGAGCTG
ATCAATTCTCACCACAACCAGCACTGCCACAAGAGCGAGAGAATCGCCAAGCTGAGGCCACTGCACAAGC
AGATCCTGTCCGACGGCATGAGCGTGTCCTTCCTGCCCTCTAAGTTTGCCGACGATAGCGAGATGTGCCA
GGCCGTGAACGAGTTCTATCGCCACTACGCCGACGTGTTCGCCAAGGTGCAGAGCCTGTTCGACGGCTTT
GACGATCACCAGAAGGATGGCATCTACGTGGAGCACAAGAACCTGAATGAGCTGTCCAAGCAGGCCTTCG
GCGACTTTGCACTGCTGGGACGCGTGCTGGACGGATACTATGTGGATGTGGTGAATCCAGAGTTCAACGA
GCGGTTTGCCAAGGCCAAGACCGACAATGCCAAGGCCAAGCTGACAAAGGAGAAGGATAAGTTCATCAAG
GGCGTGCACTCCCTGGCCTCTCTGGAGCAGGCCATCGAGCACTATACCGCAAGGCACGACGATGAGAGCG
TGCAGGCAGGCAAGCTGGGACAGTACTTCAAGCACGGCCTGGCCGGAGTGGACAACCCCATCCAGAAGAT
CCACAACAATCACAGCACCATCAAGGGCTTTCTGGAGAGGGAGCGCCCTGCAGGAGAGAGAGCCCTGCCA
AAGATCAAGTCCGGCAAGAATCCTGAGATGACACAGCTGAGGCAGCTGAAGGAGCTGCTGGATAACGCCC
TGAATGTGGCCCACTTCGCCAAGCTGCTGACCACAAAGACCACACTGGACAATCAGGATGGCAACTTCTA
TGGCGAGTTTGGCGTGCTGTACGACGAGCTGGCCAAGATCCCCACCCTGTATAACAAGGTGAGAGATTAC
CTGAGCCAGAAGCCTTTCTCCACCGAGAAGTACAAGCTGAACTTTGGCAATCCAACACTGCTGAATGGCT
GGGACCTGAACAAGGAGAAGGATAATTTCGGCGTGATCCTGCAGAAGGACGGCTGCTACTATCTGGCCCT
GCTGGACAAGGCCCACAAGAAGGTGTTTGATAACGCCCCTAATACAGGCAAGAGCATCTATCAGAAGATG
ATCTATAAGTACCTGGAGGTGAGGAAGCAGTTCCCCAAGGTGTTCTTTTCCAAGGAGGCCATCGCCATCA
ACTACCACCCTTCTAAGGAGCTGGTGGAGATCAAGGACAAGGGCCGGCAGAGATCCGACGATGAGCGCCT
GAAGCTGTATCGGTTTATCCTGGAGTGTCTGAAGATCCACCCTAAGTACGATAAGAAGTTCGAGGGCGCC
ATCGGCGACATCCAGCTGTTTAAGAAGGATAAGAAGGGCAGAGAGGTGCCAATCAGCGAGAAGGACCTGT
TCGATAAGATCAACGGCATCTTTTCTAGCAAGCCTAAGCTGGAGATGGAGGACTTCTTTATCGGCGAGTT
CAAGAGGTATAACCCAAGCCAGGACCTGGTGGATCAGTATAATATCTACAAGAAGATCGACTCCAACGAT
AATCGCAAGAAGGAGAATTTCTACAACAATCACCCCAAGTTTAAGAAGGATCTGGTGCGGTACTATTACG
AGTCTATGTGCAAGCACGAGGAGTGGGAGGAGAGCTTCGAGTTTTCCAAGAAGCTGCAGGACATCGGCTG
TTACGTGGATGTGAACGAGCTGTTTACCGAGATCGAGACACGGAGACTGAATTATAAGATCTCCTTCTGC
AACATCAATGCCGACTACATCGATGAGCTGGTGGAGCAGGGCCAGCTGTATCTGTTCCAGATCTACAACA
AGGACTTTTCCCCAAAGGCCCACGGCAAGCCCAATCTGCACACCCTGTACTTCAAGGCCCTGTTTTCTGA
GGACAACCTGGCCGATCCTATCTATAAGCTGAATGGCGAGGCCCAGATCTTCTACAGAAAGGCCTCCCTG
GACATGAACGAGACAACAATCCACAGGGCCGGCGAGGTGCTGGAGAACAAGAATCCCGATAATCCTAAGA
AGAGACAGTTCGTGTACGACATCATCAAGGATAAGAGGTACACACAGGACAAGTTCATGCTGCACGTGCC
AATCACCATGAACTTTGGCGTGCAGGGCATGACAATCAAGGAGTTCAATAAGAAGGTGAACCAGTCTATC
CAGCAGTATGACGAGGTGAACGTGATCGGCATCGATCGGGGCGAGAGACACCTGCTGTACCTGACCGTGA
TCAATAGCAAGGGCGAGATCCTGGAGCAGTGTTCCCTGAACGACATCACCACAGCCTCTGCCAATGGCAC
ACAGATGACCACACCTTACCACAAGATCCTGGATAAGAGGGAGATCGAGCGCCTGAACGCCCGGGTGGGA
TGGGGCGAGATCGAGACAATCAAGGAGCTGAAGTCTGGCTATCTGAGCCACGTGGTGCACCAGATCAGCC
AGCTGATGCTGAAGTACAACGCCATCGTGGTGCTAGCGGACCTGAATTTCGGCTTTAAGAGGGGCCGCTT
TAAGGTGGAGAAGCAGATCTATCAGAACTTCGAGAATGCCCTGATCAAGAAGCTGAACCACCTGGTGCTG
AAGGACAAGGCCGACGATGAGATCGGCTCTTACAAGAATGCCCTGCAGCTGACCAACAATTTCACAGATC
TGAAGAGCATCGGCAAGCAGACCGGCTTCCTGTTTTATGTGCCCGCCTGGAACACCTCTAAGATCGACCC
TGAGACAGGCTTTGTGGATCTGCTGAAGCCAAGATACGAGAACATCGCCCAGAGCCAGGCCTTCTTTGGC
AAGTTCGACAAGATCTGCTATAATGCCGACAAGGATTACTTCGAGTTTCACATCGACTACGCCAAGTTTA
CCGATAAGGCCAAGAATAGCCGCCAGATCTGGACAATCTGTTCCCACGGCGACAAGCGGTACGTGTACGA
TAAGACAGCCAACCAGAATAAGGGCGCCGCCAAGGGCATCAACGTGAATGATGAGCTGAAGTCCCTGTTC
GCCCGCCACCACATCAACGAGAAGCAGCCCAACCTGGTCATGGACATCTGCCAGAACAATGATAAGGAGT
TTCACAAGTCTCTGATGTACCTGCTGAAAACCCTGCTGGCCCTGCGGTACAGCAACGCCTCCTCTGACGA
GGATTTCATCCTGTCCCCCGTGGCAAACGACGAGGGCGTGTTCTTTAATAGCGCCCTGGCCGACGATACA
CAGCCTCAGAATGCCGATGCCAACGGCGCCTACCACATCGCCCTGAAGGGCCTGTGGCTGCTGAATGAGC
TGAAGAACTCCGACGATCTGAACAAGGTGAAGCTGGCCATCGACAATCAGACCTGGCTGAATTTCGCCCA
GAACAGGAAAAGGCCGGCGGCCACGAAAAAGGCCGGCCAGGCAAAAAAGAAAAAGGGATCCTACCCATAC
GATGTTCCAGATTACGCTTATCCCTACGACGTGCCTGATTATGCATACCCATATGATGTCCCCGACTATG
CCTAAGAATTCTGCAGATATCCAGCACAGTGGCGGCCGCTCGAGTCTAGAGGGCCCGTTTAAACCCGCTG
ATCAGCCTCGACTGTGCCTTCTAGTTGCCAGCCATCTGTTGTTTGCCCCTCCCCCGTGCCTTCCTTGACC
CTGGAAGGTGCCACTCCCACTGTCCTTTCCTAATAAAATGAGGAAATTGCATCGCATTGTCTGAGTAGGT
GTCATTCTATTCTGGGGGGTGGGGTGGGGCAGGACAGCAAGGGGGAGGATTGGGAAGACAATAGCAGGCA
TGCTGGGGATGCGGTGGGCTCTATGGCTTCTGAGGCGGAAAGAACCAGCTGGGGCTCTAGGGGGTATCCC
C
[124 nt withheld, positions 5532-5655]
C
[91 nt withheld, positions 5657-5747]
A
[49 nt withheld, positions 5749-5797]
CCTTTGACGTTGGAGTCCACGTTCTTT
[37 nt withheld, positions 5825-5861]
ACCCTATCTCGGTCTATTCTTTTGATTTATAAGGGATTTTGCCGATTTCGGCCTATTGGTTAAAAAATGA
GCTGATTTAACAAAAATTTAACGCGAATTAATTCTGTGGAATGTGTGTCAGTTAGGGTGTGGAAAGTCCC
CAGGCTCCCCAGCAGGCAGAAGTATGCAAAGCATGCATCTCAATTAGTCAGCAACCAGGTGTGGAAAGTC
CCCAGGCTCCCCAGCAGGCAGAAGTATGCAAAGCATGCATCTCAATTAGTCAGCAACCATAGTCCCGCCC
CTAACTCCGCCCATCCCGCCCCTAACTCCGCCCAGTTCCGCCCATTCTCCGCCCCATGGCTGACTAATTT
TTTTTATTTATGCAGAGGCCGAGGCCGCCTCTGCCTCTGAGCTATTCCAGAAGTAGTGAGGAGGCTTTTT
TGGAGGCCTAGGCTTTTGCAAAAAGCTCCCGGGAGCTTGTATATCCATTTTCGGATCTGATCAAGAGACA
GGATGAGGATCGTTTCGCATGATTGAACAAGATGGATTGCACGCAGGTTCTCCGGCCGCTTGGGTGGAGA
GGCTATTCGGCTATGACTGGGCACAACAGACAATCGGCTGCTCTGATGCCGCCGTGTTCCGGCTGTCAGC
GCAGGGGCGCCCGGTTCTTTTTGTCAAGACCGACCTGTCCGGTGCCCTGAATGAACTGCAGGACGAGGCA
GCGCGGCTATCGTGGCTGGCCACGACGGGCGTTCCTTGCGCAGCTGTGCTCGACGTTGTCACTGAAGCGG
GAAGGGACTGGCTGCTATTGGGCGAAGTGCCGGGGCAGGATCTCCTGTCATCTCACCTTGCTCCTGCCGA
GAAAGTATCCATCATGGCTGATGCAATGCGGCGGCTGCATACGCTTGATCCGGCTACCTGCCCATTCGAC
CACCAAGCGAAACATCGCATCGAGCGAGCACGTACTCGGATGGAAGCCGGTCTTGTCGATCAGGATGATC
TGGACGAAGAGCATCAGGGGCTCGCGCCAGCCGAACTGTTCGCCAGGCTCAAGGCGCGCATGCCCGACGG
CGAGGATCTCGTCGTGACCCATGGCGATGCCTGCTTGCCGAATATCATGGTGGAAAATGGCCGCTTTTCT
GGATTCATCGACTGTGGCCGGCTGGGTGTGGCGGACCGCTATCAGGACATAGCGTTGGCTACCCGTGATA
TTGCTGAAGAGCTTGGCGGCGAATGGGCTGACCGCTTCCTCGTGCTTTACGGTATCGCCGCTCCCGATTC
GCAGCGCATCGCCTTCTATCGCCTTCTTGACGAGTTCTTCTGAGCGGGACTCTGGGGTTCGAAATGACCG
ACCAAGCGACGCCCAACCTGCCATCACGAGATTTCGATTCCACCGCCGCCTTCTATGAAAGGTTGGGCTT
CGGAATCGTTTTCCGGGACGCCGGCTGGATGATCCTCCAGCGCGGGGATCTCATGCTGGAGTTCTTCGCC
CACCCCAACTTGTTTATTGCAGCTTATAATGGTTACAAATAAAGCAATAGCATCACAAATTTCACAAATA
AAGCATTTTTTTCACTGCATTCTAGTTGTGGTTTGTCCAAACTCATCAATGTATCTTATCATGTCTGTAT
ACCGTCGACCTCTAGCTAGAGCTTGGCGTAATCATGGTCATAGCTGTTTCCTGTGTGAAATTGTTATCCG
CTCACAATTCCACACAACATACGAGCCGGAAGCATAAAGTGTAAAGCCTGGGGTGCCTAATGAGTGAGCT
AACTCACATTAATTGCGTTGCGCTCACTGCCCGCTTTCCAGTCGGGAAACCTGTCGTGCCAGCTGCATTA
ATGAATCGGCCAACGCGCGGGGAGAGGCGGTTTGCGTATTGGGCGCTCTTCCGCTTCCTCGCTCACTGAC
TCGCTGCGCTCGGTCGTTCGGCTGCGGCGAGCGGTATCAGCTCACTCAAAGGCGGTAATACGGTTATCCA
CAGAATCAGGGGATAACGCAGGAAAGAACATGTGAGCAAAAGGCCAGCAAAAGGCCAGGAACCGTAAAAA
GGCCGCGTTGCTGGCGTTTTTCCATAGGCTCCGCCCCCCTGACGAGCATCACAAAAATCGACGCTCAAGT
CAGAGGTGGCGAAACCCGACAGGACTATAAAGATACCAGGCGTTTCCCCCTGGAAGCTCCCTCGTGCGCT
CTCCTGTTCCGACCCTGCCGCTTACCGGATACCTGTCCGCCTTTCTCCCTTCGGGAAGCGTGGCGCTTTC
TCATAGCTCACGCTGTAGGTATCTCAGTTCGGTGTAGGTCGTTCGCTCCAAGCTGGGCTGTGTGCACGAA
CCCCCCGTTCAGCCCGACCGCTGCGCCTTATCCGGTAACTATCGTCTTGAGTCCAACCCGGTAAGACACG
ACTTATCGCCACTGGCAGCAGCCACTGGTAACAGGATTAGCAGAGCGAGGTATGTAGGCGGTGCTACAGA
GTTCTTGAAGTGGTGGCCTAACTACGGCTACACTAGAAGAACAGTATTTGGTATCTGCGCTCTGCTGAAG
CCAGTTACCTTCGGAAAAAGAGTTGGTAGCTCTTGATCCGGCAAACAAACCACCGCTGGTAGCGGTGGTT
TTTTTGTTTGCAAGCAGCAGATTACGCGCAGAAAAAAAGGATCTCAAGAAGATCCTTTGATCTTTTCTAC
GGGGTCTGACGCTCAGTGGAACGAAAACTCACGTTAAGGGATTTTGGTCATGAGATTATCAAAAAGGATC
TTCACCTAGATCCTTTTAAATTAAAAATGAAGTTTTAAATCAATCTAAAGTATATATGAGTAAACTTGGT
CTGACAGTTACCAATGCTTAATCAGTGAGGCACCTATCTCAGCGATCTGTCTATTTCGTTCATCCATAGT
TGCCTGACTCCCCGTCGTGTAGATAACTACGATACGGGAGGGCTTACCATCTGGCCCCAGTGCTGCAATG
ATACCGCGAGACCCACGCTCACCGGCTCCAGATTTATCAGCAATAAACCAGCCAGCCGGAAGGGCCGAGC
GCAGAAGTGGTCCTGCAACTTTATCCGCCTCCATCCAGTCTATTAATTGTTGCCGGGAAGCTAGAGTAAG
TAGTTCGCCAGTTAATAGTTTGCGCAACGTTGTTGCCATTGCTACAGGCATCGTGGTGTCACGCTCGTCG
TTTGGTATGGCTTCATTCAGCTCCGGTTCCCAACGATCAAGGCGAGTTACATGATCCCCCATGTTGTGCA
AAAAAGCGGTTAGCTCCTTCGGTCCTCCGATCGTTGTCAGAAGTAAGTTGGCCGCAGTGTTATCACTCAT
GGTTATGGCAGCACTGCATAATTCTCTTACTGTCATGCCATCCGTAAGATGCTTTTCTGTGACTGGTGAG
TACTCAACCAAGTCATTCTGAGAATAGTGTATGCGGCGACCGAGTTGCTCTTGCCCGGCGTCAATACGGG
ATAATACCGCGCCACATAGCAGAACTTTAAAAGTGCTCATCATTGGAAAACGTTCTTCGGGGCGAAAACT
CTCAAGGATCTTACCGCTGTTGAGATCCAGTTCGATGTAACCCACTCGTGCACCCAACTGATCTTCAGCA
TCTTTTACTTTCACCAGCGTTTCTGGGTGAGCAAAAACAGGAAGGCAAAATGCCGCAAAAAAGGGAATAA
GGGCGACACGGAAATGTTGAATACTCATACTCTTCCTTTTTCAATATTATTGAAGCATTTATCAGGGTTA
TTGTCTCATGAGCGGATACATATTTGAATGTATTTAGAAAAATAAACAAATAGGGGTTCCGCGCACATTT
CCCCGAAAAGTGCCACCTGACGTC
Features (pLannotate 1.2.2; 22 found; start..end, strand, type, name):
     28..80      -  misc_feature   bom (fragment): basis of mobility region from pBR322
    235..614     +  enhancer       CMV enhancer: human cytomegalovirus immediate early enhancer
    615..818     +  promoter       CMV promoter: human cytomegalovirus (CMV) immediate early promoter
    814..847     +  LTR            5' LTR (truncated) (fragment): truncated 5' long terminal repeat (LTR) from HIV-1
    863..881     +  promoter       T7 promoter: promoter for bacteriophage T7 RNA polymerase
   3117..3133    +  CDS            SUMO3 (fragment): human small ubiquitin-related modifier 3
   5048..5095    +  CDS            nucleoplasmin NLS: bipartite nuclear localization signal from nucleoplasmin
   5102..5182    +  CDS            3xHA: three tandem HA epitope tags
   5262..5486    +  polyA_signal   bGH poly(A) signal: bovine growth hormone polyadenylation signal
   5490..5511    +  promoter       SV40 promoter (fragment): SV40 enhancer and early promoter
   5532..5960    +  rep_origin     f1 ori (sequence partly withheld): f1 bacteriophage origin of replication; arrow indicates direction of (+) strand synthesis
   5974..6303    +  promoter       SV40 promoter: SV40 enhancer and early promoter
   6370..7161    +  CDS            neo: KKA2_KLEPN - Also known as kan, nptII. Experimental evidence at protein level: Swiss-Prot protein existence level 1. Resistance to kanamycin, neomycin, paromomycin, ribostamycin, butirosin and gentamicin B. From Klebsiella pneumoniae.
   7185..7343    +  CDS            ble (fragment): BLE_KLEPN - Experimental evidence at protein level: Swiss-Prot protein existence level 1. Binding protein with a strong affinity to the bleomycin family of antibiotics. Binds to CL990; an antimitotic-antibiotic compound. From Klebsiella pneumoniae.
   7338..7459    +  polyA_signal   SV40 poly(A) signal: SV40 polyadenylation signal
   7532..7548    -  protein_bind   lac operator: The lac repressor binds to the lac operator to inhibit transcription in E. coli. This inhibition can be relieved by adding lactose or isopropyl-β-D-thiogalactopyranoside (IPTG). lac repressor encoded by lacI
   7556..7586    -  promoter       lac promoter: promoter for the E. coli lac operon
   7601..7622    -  protein_bind   CAP binding site: CAP binding activates transcription in the presence of cAMP. E. coli catabolite activator protein
   7635..7727    -  CDS            lacI (fragment): lac repressor; lacI; The lac repressor binds to the lac operator to inhibit transcription in E. coli. This inhibition can be relieved by adding lactose or isopropyl-β-D-thiogalactopyranoside (IPTG).
   7910..8498    -  rep_origin     ori: high-copy-number ColE1/pMB1/pBR322/pUC origin of replication
   8669..9529    -  CDS            AmpR: β-lactamase; bla; confers resistance to ampicillin, carbenicillin, and related antibiotics
   9530..9634    -  promoter       AmpR promoter: bla
