[The description below was written by a language model from this plasmid's Addgene catalogue record and pLannotate feature annotations shown in this document.]
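Description:
pTE4567 is a mammalian expression plasmid built on the pcDNA3.1 backbone (about 9.7 kb in total) that produces a catalytically inactive, human codon-optimized Cpf1 (Cas12a) nuclease from Moraxella bovoculi, designated hMbCpf1(dead2). It is propagated in E. coli as a high-copy plasmid through a ColE1/pUC-type origin with ampicillin selection from the β-lactamase gene. It also carries an f1 phage origin. For selection in mammalian cells, an SV40 early promoter drives a neomycin phosphotransferase gene terminated by an SV40 polyadenylation signal, allowing G418 selection of stable transfectants.

The roughly 4.3 kb insert sits downstream of the human cytomegalovirus immediate-early enhancer and promoter, with a T7 promoter between the CMV promoter and the coding region, and transcription ends at the bovine growth hormone polyadenylation signal. The Cpf1 open reading frame itself is not annotated by the automated feature caller. The short hits to an HIV-1 LTR, SUMO3, ble and lacI are fragments that are most likely incidental matches or backbone remnants rather than functional parts. The protein carries the E1080A substitution recorded as the inactivating mutation. At its C terminus it is fused to a bipartite nucleoplasmin nuclear localization signal, which directs the protein to the nucleus, followed by a 3xHA epitope tag for immunodetection.

The depositor and sequencing-derived records differ by only three nucleotides and give the same feature layout. The record states the purpose simply as expressing the inactive nuclease in mammalian cells. No crRNA expression cassette is annotated, so any guide RNA would have to be supplied separately.
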