Addgene plasmid #107557: pTE4567
Purpose: Expresses human codon optimized inactive MbCpf1(dead2) in mammalian cells.
Depositing lab: Ervin Welker. Depositing organization: HUN-REN Biological Research Centre Szeged (HUN-REN Szegedi Biológiai Kutatóközpont). Publication: Mb- and FnCpf1 nucleases are active in mammalian cells: activities and PAM preferences of four wild-type Cpf1 nucleases and of their altered PAM specificity variants. Toth E, Czene BC, Kulcsar PI, Krausz SL, Talas A, Nyeste A, Varga E, Huszar K, Weinhardt N, Ligeti Z, Borsy AE, Fodor E, Welker E. Nucleic Acids Res. 2018 Sep 20. pii: 5103950. doi: 10.1093/nar/gky815. PubMed 30239882.
Backbone
  Vector backbone: pcDNA3.1
  Backbone size w/o insert (bp): 5405
  Total vector size (bp): 9662
  Vector type: Mammalian Expression
  Selectable markers: Neomycin (select with G418)
Growth in bacteria
  Bacterial resistance: Ampicillin, 100 μg/mL
  Growth temperature: 37°C
  Growth strain: DH5alpha
  Copy number: High Copy
Gene/Insert
  Gene/Insert name: hMbCpf1(dead2) (alt name: human codon optimized inactive Moraxella bovoculi Cpf1 nuclease (dead2))
  Insert size (bp): 4257
  Mutation: E1080A
  Promoter: CMV
  Tag / fusion protein: NLS (C terminal on insert); 3xHA (C terminal on insert)
  Cloning method: Unknown
  Sequencing primers: 5′ CGCAAATGGGCGGTAGGCGTG; 3′ TAGAAGGCACAGTCGAGG
Terms and licenses: Academic/Nonprofit Terms; Industry Terms: Not Available to Industry
How to cite: pTE4567 was a gift from Ervin Welker (Addgene plasmid # 107557 ; http://n2t.net/addgene:107557 ; RRID:Addgene_107557)
